Addgene plasmid #82378: pCas5
Purpose: sgRNA targeting YFP expressed from pJ23119 in the NS1 locus with kanamycin resistance
Depositing lab: Brian Pfleger. Depositing organization: University of Wisconsin, Madison. Publication: CRISPR interference as a titratable, trans-acting regulatory tool for metabolic engineering in the cyanobacterium Synechococcus sp. strain PCC 7002. Gordon GC, Korosh TC, Cameron JC, Markley AL, Begemann MB, Pfleger BF. Metab Eng. 2016 Jul 29. pii: S1096-7176(16)30062-3. doi: 10.1016/j.ymben.2016.07.007. PubMed 27481676.
Backbone
  Vector backbone: pUC19
  Total vector size (bp): 5538
Growth in bacteria
  Bacterial resistance: Ampicillin, 100 μg/mL
  Growth temperature: 37°C
  Growth strain: DH5alpha
  Copy number: High Copy
Gene/Insert
  Gene/Insert name: gRNA
  gRNA/shRNA sequence: YFP
  Promoter: PJ23119
  Cloning method: Gibson Cloning
  Sequencing primers: 5′ TTGGGTAACGCCAGGGT; 3′ GCTTCCGGCTCGTATGTTGTG
Terms and licenses: Academic/Nonprofit Terms; Industry Terms: Not Available to Industry
How to cite: pCas5 was a gift from Brian Pfleger (Addgene plasmid # 82378 ; http://n2t.net/addgene:82378 ; RRID:Addgene_82378)
