[The description below was written by a language model from this plasmid's Addgene catalogue record and pLannotate feature annotations shown in this document.]
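Description:
pCas5 is a 5,538 bp pUC19-based plasmid built by Gibson assembly to deliver a YFP-targeting single guide RNA cassette into the NS1 locus of a cyanobacterial host. The associated work concerns CRISPR interference in Synechococcus sp. PCC 7002. In E. coli it is maintained at high copy through the pUC/ColE1-type origin and selected with ampicillin via the β-lactamase gene and its promoter. Remnants of the pUC19 lacZα region, lac promoter/operator and CAP site flank the inserted material.

The payload begins with the strong constitutive synthetic promoter J23119. It is followed directly by a roughly 20 nt spacer that the annotation software matched to an mVenus fragment on the reverse strand, consistent with a guide directed against YFP. The spacer is fused to the Streptococcus pyogenes Cas9 guide RNA scaffold. Downstream lie a 5S rRNA segment and the rrnB T1 terminator, which end sgRNA transcription. A kanamycin resistance gene (aph(3')-Ia) follows and serves as the selectable marker in the cyanobacterium. The short capTEV hit is probably an incidental match rather than a functional tag.

Unannotated stretches on either side of the sgRNA–KanR cassette probably correspond to NS1 homology arms for integration by homologous recombination, although the feature table does not label them. The plasmid carries no Cas9 or dCas9 gene, so that protein must be supplied separately. Its typical use is to repress a YFP reporter as a test of CRISPRi-based gene knockdown for metabolic engineering.
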