Features (pLannotate 1.2.2; 18 found; start..end, strand, type, name):
    137..236     +  misc_feature   bom (fragment): basis of mobility region from pBR322
    242..397     -  CDS            lacZα (fragment): LacZα fragment of β-galactosidase; lacZ fragment
   1285..1319    +  promoter       J23119 promoter: bacterial promoter (Registry of Standard Biological Parts BBa J23119)
   1320..1340    -  CDS            VN155(I152L) (fragment): improved N-terminal fragment of mVenus for use in bimolecular fluorescence complementation (BiFC) (Kodama and Hu, 2010)
   1341..1416    +  misc_RNA       gRNA scaffold: guide RNA scaffold for the Streptococcus pyogenes CRISPR/Cas9 system
   1482..1499    +  CDS            capTEV™ (fragment): composite tag for in vivo biotinylation, TEV protease cleavage, and 6xHis tagging
   1606..1721    +  ncRNA          5S rRNA: Accession: RF00001 - 5S ribosomal RNA
   1725..1771    +  terminator     rrnB T1 terminator: transcription terminator T1 from the E. coli rrnB gene
   1892..2707    +  CDS            KanR: aminoglycoside phosphotransferase; aph(3')-Ia; confers resistance to kanamycin in bacteria or G418 (Geneticin®) in eukaryotes
   2716..2773    -  promoter       AmpR promoter (fragment): bla
   3341..3357    -  protein_bind   lac operator: The lac repressor binds to the lac operator to inhibit transcription in E. coli. This inhibition can be relieved by adding lactose or isopropyl-β-D-thiogalactopyranoside (IPTG). lac repressor encoded by lacI
   3365..3395    -  promoter       lac promoter: promoter for the E. coli lac operon
   3410..3431    -  protein_bind   CAP binding site: CAP binding activates transcription in the presence of cAMP. E. coli catabolite activator protein
   3444..3536    -  CDS            lacI (fragment): lac repressor; lacI; The lac repressor binds to the lac operator to inhibit transcription in E. coli. This inhibition can be relieved by adding lactose or isopropyl-β-D-thiogalactopyranoside (IPTG).
   3719..4307    -  rep_origin     ori: high-copy-number ColE1/pMB1/pBR322/pUC origin of replication
   4478..5338    -  CDS            AmpR: β-lactamase; bla; confers resistance to ampicillin, carbenicillin, and related antibiotics
   5339..5443    -  promoter       AmpR promoter: bla
   5538..35      +  CDS            rop (fragment) (across the origin): Rop protein, which maintains plasmids at low copy number; rop
>Addgene plasmid #82378 | pCas5 | depositor full sequence | sequence record 156138 | pCas5 sequence 5538 bps
TCGCGCGTTTCGGTGATGACGGTGAAAACCTCTGACACATGCAGCTCCCGGAGACGGTCACAGCTTGTCT
GTAAGCGGATGCCGGGAGCAGACAAGCCCGTCAGGGCGCGTCAGCGGGTGTTGGCGGGTGTCGGGGCTGG
CTTAACTATGCGGCATCAGAGCAGATTGTACTGAGAGTGCACCATATGCGGTGTGAAATACCGCACAGAT
GCGTAAGGAGAAAATACCGCATCAGGCGCCATTCGCCATTCAGGCTGCGCAACTGTTGGGAAGGGCGATC
GGTGCGGGCCTCTTCGCTATTACGCCAGCTGGCGAAAGGGGGATGTGCTGCAAGGCGATTAAGTTGGGTA
ACGCCAGGGTTTTCCCAGTCACGACGTTGTAAAACGACGGCCAGTGATGTTTGGTCGAAAATTCTTCACA
CTTTTAACGGCTGTCTCCACAGTGTTCCTGACTCCTATTTACGGAGCGGCTCAAACGATGCAAGATCAAA
GTAATACGATGAATAATGAAAATTCATTGGGGAATAGTGCGACTGGGGTAGTCAACCAAACCGCTGTGTA
CAACTTAGGTCAAAGTGCCACCTACGGTTTTAGAGGGATCGTTTGTCCCCGCCCTTCCTTTGTGCTCAGT
GGCTCTGCAAATGGCAATACATTTGATGGGGAGAGTTCAAATTCCTACGCTCTTTCCGGTGCCATTATTG
TGCCCCTCGGTGGTCAAGTGGGCAGCAACTGTAGAGATTTCAGCACTACCCTACTGGAAAGAGAACAAGC
CGAATTAGCAAAGTTTCAAATCCAATCTTCAGCGGAAACAGTCAAACTTTGTGCTGACATGATTTCTTCA
GGCATTCAAGTAGATCCAGAGGTTTATCCAGTACTGGCGCGGCAATGTTCTGCAGTTCGGTTGGTTTCAC
AAGGACGGGCTTCTAGCACAAATGAAGCCCGACAAAATGAATCGACTCACAATAAGCTAGATGATGATGT
AGAATTGTCTGCTAATTACTTAAAAACTGAGTAAATATAATATTTTGAATAGTGAGGAAAAATATCTCAA
AGGCTATATGAAAATAAAAAAAGAGCGGCTAAAAAATCTTCAGCTTACAGTGACGCCTGTCTTTGCATTC
TAAAGCACTAAAACACAGTCGTTTTTTTACTGACTCCAAGTGTTTTTATTACTATACTTAGAAATTCGTC
AAATAGGCATGAAATTGCTGTATTAAAATATCCTACTGTATCTTTTAGTTCACACTATTTTTCTTGAGTT
AATTTTGTATCAATAACGGAATTCTTGACAGCTAGCTCAGTCCTAGGTATAATGCTAGCTGGCATCGCCC
TCGCCCTCGCGTTTTAGAGCTAGAAATAGCAAGTTAAAATAAGGCTAGTCCGTTATCAACTTGAAAAAGT
GGCACCGAGTCGGTGCTTTTTTTGAAGCTTGGGCCCGAACAAAAACTCATCTCAGAAGAGGATCTGAATA
GCGCCGTCGACCATCATCATCATCATCATTGAGTTTAAACGGTCTCCAGCTTGGCTGTTTTGGCGGATGA
GAGAAGATTTTCAGCCTGATACAGATTAAATCAGAACGCAGAAGCGGTCTGATAAAACAGAATTTGCCTG
GCGGCAGTAGCGCGGTGGTCCCACCTGACCCCATGCCGAACTCAGAAGTGAAACGCCGTAGCGCCGATGG
TAGTGTGGGGTCTCCCCATGCGAGAGTAGGGAACTGCCAGGCATCAAATAAAACGAAAGGCTCAGTCGAA
AGACTGGGCCTTTCGTTTTATCTGTTGTTTGTCGGTGAACTACGGGGTCTGACGCTCAGTGGAACGAAAA
CTCACGTTAAGGGATTTTGGTCATGAACAATAAAACTGTCTGCTTACATAAACAGTAATACAAGGGGTGT
TATGAGCCATATTCAACGGGAAACGTCTTGCTCTAGGCCGCGATTAAATTCCAACATGGATGCTGATTTA
TATGGGTATAAATGGGCTCGCGATAATGTCGGGCAATCAGGTGCGACAATCTATCGATTGTATGGGAAGC
CCGATGCGCCAGAGTTGTTTCTGAAACATGGCAAAGGTAGCGTTGCCAATGATGTTACAGATGAGATGGT
CAGACTAAACTGGCTGACGGAATTTATGCCTCTTCCGACCATCAAGCATTTTATCCGTACTCCTGATGAT
GCATGGTTACTCACCACTGCGATCCCCGGGAAAACAGCATTCCAGGTATTAGAAGAATATCCTGATTCAG
GTGAAAATATTGTTGATGCGCTGGCAGTGTTCCTGCGCCGGTTGCATTCGATTCCTGTTTGTAATTGTCC
TTTTAACAGCGATCGCGTATTTCGTCTCGCTCAGGCGCAATCACGAATGAATAACGGTTTGGTTGATGCG
AGTGATTTTGATGACGAGCGTAATGGCTGGCCTGTTGAACAAGTCTGGAAAGAAATGCATAAACTTTTGC
CATTCTCACCGGATTCAGTCGTCACTCATGGTGATTTCTCACTTGATAACCTTATTTTTGACGAGGGGAA
ATTAATAGGTTGTATTGATGTTGGACGAGTCGGAATCGCAGACCGATACCAGGATCTTGCCATCCTATGG
AACTGCCTCGGTGAGTTTTCTCCTTCATTACAGAAACGGCTTTTTCAAAAATATGGTATTGATAATCCTG
ATATGAATAAATTGCAGTTTCATTTGATGCTCGATGAGTTTTTCTAAGAATTAATTCATGAGCGGATACA
TATTTGAATGTATTTAGAAAAATAAACAAATAGGGGTTCCGCGCACATTTCCCCGAAAAGGTGGATCCGA
AAATAAAGTCAAAGTGCTTCTATAATTTAAGATCTATTTTTAAACAGTACAGCTTTACAGAAAGAAAAAC
CAGAAGGGACGCCTATTTTATCTCGTTTTCTTCCCAGAGTAGCAGGACATTTTTTTCTGTAAAAGCAGAG
CAATTTGTACTGAAATCATTATCAATAATGACATTAGATTCTTCGATCAAGACATCTGTACCGTTGCTTA
TATCTGCTTCAGAGCCTAATACAATGGGGTATTGTGGTTGTTGACATGCAGCATTAACGAGTACTTTGAC
TGGGAATACAACCGAATCATCGCTATAGGTGTAGACATTGGCGTGGTAGTAATAGGTATAGTCATCATAG
TCGTAATTATATTCATAACCATACCGATACTGGTAATCAAAATCAATAAATACAGGTTCACTTTTTGCCT
GTTGAACAACGATAAATGATAGACCACTAAGGGCTGCTGTAAACAGTTTATTCATTTTGCTTTCTCCATC
CCTTGACTTAATTTGGCGTAATCATGGTCATAGCTGTTTCCTGTGTGAAATTGTTATCCGCTCACAATTC
CACACAACATACGAGCCGGAAGCATAAAGTGTAAAGCCTGGGGTGCCTAATGAGTGAGCTAACTCACATT
AATTGCGTTGCGCTCACTGCCCGCTTTCCAGTCGGGAAACCTGTCGTGCCAGCTGCATTAATGAATCGGC
CAACGCGCGGGGAGAGGCGGTTTGCGTATTGGGCGCTCTTCCGCTTCCTCGCTCACTGACTCGCTGCGCT
CGGTCGTTCGGCTGCGGCGAGCGGTATCAGCTCACTCAAAGGCGGTAATACGGTTATCCACAGAATCAGG
GGATAACGCAGGAAAGAACATGTGAGCAAAAGGCCAGCAAAAGGCCAGGAACCGTAAAAAGGCCGCGTTG
CTGGCGTTTTTCCATAGGCTCCGCCCCCCTGACGAGCATCACAAAAATCGACGCTCAAGTCAGAGGTGGC
GAAACCCGACAGGACTATAAAGATACCAGGCGTTTCCCCCTGGAAGCTCCCTCGTGCGCTCTCCTGTTCC
GACCCTGCCGCTTACCGGATACCTGTCCGCCTTTCTCCCTTCGGGAAGCGTGGCGCTTTCTCATAGCTCA
CGCTGTAGGTATCTCAGTTCGGTGTAGGTCGTTCGCTCCAAGCTGGGCTGTGTGCACGAACCCCCCGTTC
AGCCCGACCGCTGCGCCTTATCCGGTAACTATCGTCTTGAGTCCAACCCGGTAAGACACGACTTATCGCC
ACTGGCAGCAGCCACTGGTAACAGGATTAGCAGAGCGAGGTATGTAGGCGGTGCTACAGAGTTCTTGAAG
TGGTGGCCTAACTACGGCTACACTAGAAGAACAGTATTTGGTATCTGCGCTCTGCTGAAGCCAGTTACCT
TCGGAAAAAGAGTTGGTAGCTCTTGATCCGGCAAACAAACCACCGCTGGTAGCGGTGGTTTTTTTGTTTG
CAAGCAGCAGATTACGCGCAGAAAAAAAGGATCTCAAGAAGATCCTTTGATCTTTTCTACGGGGTCTGAC
GCTCAGTGGAACGAAAACTCACGTTAAGGGATTTTGGTCATGAGATTATCAAAAAGGATCTTCACCTAGA
TCCTTTTAAATTAAAAATGAAGTTTTAAATCAATCTAAAGTATATATGAGTAAACTTGGTCTGACAGTTA
CCAATGCTTAATCAGTGAGGCACCTATCTCAGCGATCTGTCTATTTCGTTCATCCATAGTTGCCTGACTC
CCCGTCGTGTAGATAACTACGATACGGGAGGGCTTACCATCTGGCCCCAGTGCTGCAATGATACCGCGAG
ACCCACGCTCACCGGCTCCAGATTTATCAGCAATAAACCAGCCAGCCGGAAGGGCCGAGCGCAGAAGTGG
TCCTGCAACTTTATCCGCCTCCATCCAGTCTATTAATTGTTGCCGGGAAGCTAGAGTAAGTAGTTCGCCA
GTTAATAGTTTGCGCAACGTTGTTGCCATTGCTACAGGCATCGTGGTGTCACGCTCGTCGTTTGGTATGG
CTTCATTCAGCTCCGGTTCCCAACGATCAAGGCGAGTTACATGATCCCCCATGTTGTGCAAAAAAGCGGT
TAGCTCCTTCGGTCCTCCGATCGTTGTCAGAAGTAAGTTGGCCGCAGTGTTATCACTCATGGTTATGGCA
GCACTGCATAATTCTCTTACTGTCATGCCATCCGTAAGATGCTTTTCTGTGACTGGTGAGTACTCAACCA
AGTCATTCTGAGAATAGTGTATGCGGCGACCGAGTTGCTCTTGCCCGGCGTCAATACGGGATAATACCGC
GCCACATAGCAGAACTTTAAAAGTGCTCATCATTGGAAAACGTTCTTCGGGGCGAAAACTCTCAAGGATC
TTACCGCTGTTGAGATCCAGTTCGATGTAACCCACTCGTGCACCCAACTGATCTTCAGCATCTTTTACTT
TCACCAGCGTTTCTGGGTGAGCAAAAACAGGAAGGCAAAATGCCGCAAAAAAGGGAATAAGGGCGACACG
GAAATGTTGAATACTCATACTCTTCCTTTTTCAATATTATTGAAGCATTTATCAGGGTTATTGTCTCATG
AGCGGATACATATTTGAATGTATTTAGAAAAATAAACAAATAGGGGTTCCGCGCACATTTCCCCGAAAAG
TGCCACCTGACGTCTAAGAAACCATTATTATCATGACATTAACCTATAAAAATAGGCGTATCACGAGGCC
CTTTCGTC
