>Addgene plasmid #82378 | pCas5 | addgene partial sequence | sequence record 165494 | pBAD-R 5'-GATTTAATCTGTATCAGG-3'
AACAGCCAAGCTGGAGACCGTTTAAACTCAATGATGATGATGATGATGGTCGACGGCGCTATTCAGATCC
TCTTCTGAGATGAGTTTTTGTTCGGGCCCAAGCTTCAAAAAAAGCACCGACTCGGTGCCACTTTTTCAAG
TTGATAACGGACTAGCCTTATTTTAACTTGCTATTTCTAGCTCTAAAACGCGAGGGCGAGGGCGATGCCA
GCTAGCATTATACCTAGGACTGAGCTAGCTGTCAAGAATTCCGTTATTGATACAAAATTAACTCAAGAAA
AATAGTGTGAACTAAAAGATACAGTAGGATATTTTAATACAGCAATTTCATGCCTATTTGACGAATTTCT
AAGTATAGTAATAAAAACACTTGGAGTCAGTAAAAAAACGACTGTGTTTTAGTGCTTTAGAATGCAAAGA
CAGGCGTCACTGTAAGCTGAAGATTTTTTAGCCGCTCTTTTTTTATTTTCATATAGCCTTTGAGATATTT
TTCCTCACTATTCAAAATATTATATTTACTCAGTTTTTAAGTAATTAGCAGACAATTCTACATCATCATC
TAGCTTATTGTGAGTCGATTCATTTTGTCGGGCTTCATTTGTGCTAGAAGCCCGTCCTTGTGAAACCAAC
CGAACTGCAGAACATTGCCGCGCCAGTACTGGATAAACCTCTGGATCTACTTGAATGCCTGAAGAAATCA
TGTCAGCACAAAGTTTGACTGTTTCCGCTGAAGATTGGATTTGAAACTTTGCTAATTCGGCTTGTTCTCT
TTCCAGTAGGGTAGTGCTGAAATCTCTACAGTTGCTGCCCACTTGACCACCGAGGGGCACAATAATGGCA
CCGGAAAGAGCGTAGGAATTTGAACTCTCCCCATCAAATGTATTGCCATTTGCAGAGCCACTGAGCACAA
AGGAAGGGCGGGGACAAACGATCCCTCTAAAACCGTAGG
