>Addgene plasmid #82378 | pCas5 | addgene partial sequence | sequence record 165495 | M13-Rev 5'-CAGGAAACAGCTATGACC-3'
AGGGATGGAGAAAGCAAAATGAATAAACTGTTTACAGCAGCCCTTAGTGGTCTATCATTTATCGTTGTTC
AACAGGCAAAAAGTGAACCTGTATTTATTGATTTTGATTACCAGTATCGGTATGGTTATGAATATAATTA
CGACTATGATGACTATACCTATTACTACCACGCCAATGTCTACACCTATAGCGATGATTCGGTTGTATTC
CCAGTCAAAGTACTCGTTAATGCTGCATGTCAACAACCACAATACCCCATTGTATTAGGCTCTGAAGCAG
ATATAAGCAACGGTACAGATGTCTTGATCGAAGAATCTAATGTCATTATTGATAATGATTTCAGTACAAA
TTGCTCTGCTTTTACAGAAAAAAATGTCCTGCTACTCTGGGAAGAAAACGAGATAAAATAGGCGTCCCTT
CTGGTTTTTCTTTCTGTAAAGCTGTACTGTTTAAAAATAGATCTTAAATTATAGAAGCACTTTGACTTTA
TTTTCGGATCCACCTTTTCGGGGAAATGTGCGCGGAACCCCTATTTGTTTATTTTTCTAAATACATTCAA
ATATGTATCCGCTCATGAATTAATTCTTAGAAAAACTCATCGAGCATCAAATGAAACTGCAATTTATTCA
TATCAGGATTATCAATACCATATTTTTGAAAAAGCCGTTTCTGTAATGAAGGAGAAAACTCACCGAGGCA
GTTCCATAGGATGGCAAGATCCTGGTATCGGTCTGCGATTCCGACTCGTCCAACATCAATACAACCTATT
AATTTCCCCTCGTCAAAAATAAGGTTATCAAGT
